Addgene plasmid #110034: pHH0103_SERPINA5_Serpin
Purpose: Protein expression and purification of SERPINA5_Serpin
Depositing lab: Sachdev Sidhu. Depositing organization: University of Toronto. Publication: Large-scale survey and database of high affinity ligands for peptide recognition modules. Teyra J, Kelil A, Jain S, Helmy M, Jajodia R, Hooda Y, Gu J, D'Cruz AA, Nicholson SE, Min J, Sudol M, Kim PM, Bader GD, Sidhu SS. Mol Syst Biol. 2020 Dec;16(12):e9310. doi: 10.15252/msb.20199310. PubMed 33438817.
Backbone
  Vector backbone: pHH0103
  Vector type: Bacterial Expression
Growth in bacteria
  Bacterial resistance: Ampicillin, 100 μg/mL
  Growth temperature: 37°C
  Growth strain: DH5alpha
  Copy number: Low Copy
Gene/Insert
  Gene/Insert name: SERPINA5_Serpin
  Species: H. sapiens (human)
  Entrez Gene: SERPINA5 (a.k.a. PAI-3, PAI3, PCI, PCI-B, PLANH3, PROCI)
  Cloning method: Restriction Enzyme; 5′ cloning site Sfi1 (unknown if destroyed); 3′ cloning site Not1 (unknown if destroyed)
Terms and licenses: Academic/Nonprofit Terms; Industry Terms: Not Available to Industry
How to cite: pHH0103_SERPINA5_Serpin was a gift from Sachdev Sidhu (Addgene plasmid # 110034 ; http://n2t.net/addgene:110034 ; RRID:Addgene_110034)
