[The description below was written by a language model from this plasmid's Addgene catalogue record and pLannotate feature annotations shown in this document.]
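Description:
pHH0103_SERPINA5_Serpin is a bacterial expression plasmid of about 7.9 kb, built on the pHH0103 backbone, for producing and purifying the serpin domain of human SERPINA5 (protein C inhibitor, also known as PAI-3 or PCI) in E. coli. Transcription is driven by the hybrid trp/lac tac promoter followed by a lac operator. The plasmid carries its own lacI gene under the up-mutated lacIq promoter, so expression is held off by abundant lac repressor and can be induced with IPTG. The reading frame begins with a 6xHis tag, continues through Schistosoma japonicum glutathione S-transferase, and then runs into the SERPINA5 coding segment of roughly 1.2 kb, which was cloned between SfiI and NotI sites. The product should therefore be a His-GST-serpin fusion that can be captured on either metal-chelate or glutathione resins. A bacteriophage fd terminator lies just downstream of the insert.

The plasmid is maintained through a ColE1/pBR322-type origin with the adjacent bom region and is selected with ampicillin via the β-lactamase gene. The catalogue lists it as low copy, although only fragments of rop are annotated, split by an inserted f1 origin. That f1 origin, two fragments of M13 gene III located after the terminator, and remnants of the tetracycline resistance gene and its promoter suggest descent from a phage-display phagemid. These pieces sit outside the expression cassette and appear to be vestigial. The associated publication is a large-scale survey of high-affinity ligands for peptide recognition modules, which suggests the purified domain served as a target in ligand-binding screens, though the record itself states only expression and purification as the purpose.
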