Features (pLannotate 1.2.2; 21 found; start..end, strand, type, name):
      1..29      +  promoter       tac promoter: strong E. coli promoter; hybrid between the trp and lac UV5 promoters
     37..53      +  protein_bind   lac operator: The lac repressor binds to the lac operator to inhibit transcription in E. coli. This inhibition can be relieved by adding lactose or isopropyl-β-D-thiogalactopyranoside (IPTG). lac repressor encoded by lacI
    138..155     +  CDS            6xHis: 6xHis affinity tag
    171..824     +  CDS            GST26_SCHJA: Experimental evidence at protein level: Swiss-Prot protein existence level 1. GST isoenzymes appear to play a central role in the parasite detoxification system. Other functions are also suspected including a role in increasing the solubility of haematin in the parasite gut. From Schistosoma japonicum (Blood fluke).
    867..2066    +  CDS            SERPINA5: IPSP_HUMAN - Also known as PCI, PLANH3, PROCI. Experimental evidence at protein level: Swiss-Prot protein existence level 1. Heparin-dependent serine protease inhibitor acting in body fluids and secretions. Inactivates serine proteases by binding irreversibly to their serine activation site. Involved in the regulation of intravascular and extravascular proteolytic activities. Plays hemostatic roles in the blood plasma. Acts as a procoagulant and proinflammatory factor by inhibiting the anticoagulant activated protein C factor as well as the generation of activated protein C factor by the throm
   2082..2129    +  terminator     fd terminator (sequence withheld): central terminator from bacteriophage fd (Otsuka and Kunisawa, 1982)
   2134..2346    +  CDS            M13 gene III (fragment) (sequence partly withheld): pIII; III; minor coat protein
   2361..2831    +  CDS            M13 gene III (fragment) (sequence partly withheld): pIII; III; minor coat protein
   2853..2923    +  CDS            TcR (fragment): tetracycline efflux protein; tet; confers resistance to tetracycline
   3165..3545    -  CDS            YPB1_ECOLX: Protein predicted: Swiss-Prot protein existence level 4. From Escherichia coli.
   3562..3713    +  CDS            rop (fragment): Rop protein, which maintains plasmids at low copy number; rop
   3749..4177    -  rep_origin     f1 ori (sequence partly withheld): f1 bacteriophage origin of replication; arrow indicates direction of (+) strand synthesis
   4186..4225    +  CDS            rop (fragment): Rop protein, which maintains plasmids at low copy number; rop
   4327..4467    +  misc_feature   bom: basis of mobility region from pBR322
   4653..5240    -  rep_origin     ori: high-copy-number ColE1/pMB1/pBR322/pUC origin of replication
   5411..6271    -  CDS            AmpR: β-lactamase; bla; confers resistance to ampicillin, carbenicillin, and related antibiotics
   6272..6376    -  promoter       AmpR promoter: bla
   6485..6562    +  promoter       lacIq promoter: lacI (mutant); In the lacIq allele, a single base change in the promoter boosts expression of the lacI gene about 10-fold.
   6563..7645    +  CDS            lacI: lac repressor; lacI; The lac repressor binds to the lac operator to inhibit transcription in E. coli. This inhibition can be relieved by adding lactose or isopropyl-β-D-thiogalactopyranoside (IPTG).
   7658..7679    +  protein_bind   CAP binding site: CAP binding activates transcription in the presence of cAMP. E. coli catabolite activator protein
   7698..7715    +  promoter       tet promoter (fragment): E. coli promoter for tetracycline efflux protein gene
>Addgene plasmid #110034 | pHH0103_SERPINA5_Serpin | addgene full sequence | sequence record 215949 | Addgene NGS Result
TTGACAATTAATCATCGGCTCGTATAATGTGTGGAATTGTGAGCGGATAACAATTTCACACAGGAAACAG
CCAGTCCGTTTAGGTGTTTTCACGAGCACTTCACCAACAAGGACCATAGATTATGAAAATCGAAGAACAC
CATCACCATCACCATTCCAGCGGTAAGCTTATGTCCCCTATACTAGGTTATTGGAAAATTAAGGGCCTTG
TGCAACCCACTCGACTTCTTTTGGAATATCTTGAAGAAAAATATGAAGAGCATTTGTATGAGCGCGATGA
AGGTGATAAATGGCGAAACAAAAAGTTTGAATTGGGTTTGGAGTTTCCCAATCTTCCTTATTATATTGAT
GGTGATGTTAAATTAACACAGTCTATGGCCATCATACGTTATATAGCTGACAAGCACAACATGTTGGGTG
GTTGTCCAAAAGAGCGTGCAGAGATTTCAATGCTTGAAGGAGCGGTTTTGGATATTAGATACGGTGTTTC
GAGAATTGCATATAGTAAAGACTTTGAAACTCTCAAAGTTGATTTTCTTAGCAAGCTACCTGAAATGCTG
AAAATGTTCGAAGATCGTTTATGTCATAAAACATATTTAAATGGTGATCATGTAACCCATCCTGACTTCA
TGTTGTATGACGCTCTTGATGTTGTTTTATACATGGACCCAATGTGCCTGGATGCGTTCCCAAAATTAGT
TTGTTTTAAAAAACGTATTGAAGCTATCCCACAAATTGATAAGTACTTGAAATCCAGCAAGTATATAGCA
TGGCCTTTGCAGGGCTGGCAAGCCACGTTTGGTGGTGGCGACCATCCTCCAAAATCGGATCTGGAAGTTC
TGTTCCAGGGGCCCCTGTCCAGCGGTCTGGTTCCGCGTGGTTCCGGTACCGCGGCCCAGCCGGCCCATCG
TCATCACCCGCGCGAAATGAAAAAACGTGTTGAAGATCTGCACGTTGGCGCGACCGTCGCCCCGAGCTCT
CGTCGCGATTTTACGTTCGACCTGTATCGTGCACTGGCTAGTGCGGCCCCGAGCCAGTCTATTTTCTTTA
GCCCTGTGAGTATCTCCATGTCACTGGCAATGCTGAGTCTGGGCGCTGGTAGTTCCACCAAAATGCAGAT
TCTGGAAGGCCTGGGTCTGAACCTGCAAAAATCATCGGAAAAAGAACTGCATCGTGGTTTTCAGCAACTG
CTGCAGGAACTGAACCAACCGCGCGATGGCTTTCAGCTGTCTCTGGGTAATGCGCTGTTCACCGACCTGG
TGGTTGATCTGCAAGACACCTTCGTTTCAGCGATGAAAACGCTGTATCTGGCCGATACCTTTCCGACGAA
CTTCCGTGACTCGGCAGGTGCAATGAAACAGATTAATGATTACGTTGCCAAACAAACCAAAGGTAAAATC
GTCGATCTGCTGAAAAACCTGGACAGCAATGCAGTCGTGATCATGGTGAACTACATCTTTTTCAAAGCTA
AATGGGAAACCTCTTTTAATCATAAAGGCACGCAGGAACAAGATTTCTACGTCACCTCAGAAACGGTTGT
CCGTGTGCCGATGATGTCGCGCGAAGATCAGTATCACTACCTGCTGGACCGTAACCTGAGCTGCCGTGTG
GTTGGTGTCCCGTACCAGGGTAATGCAACCGCTCTGTTTATTCTGCCGAGCGAAGGCAAAATGCAGCAAG
TGGAAAACGGTCTGTCTGAAAAAACGCTGCGTAAATGGCTGAAAATGTTTAAAAAACGCCAGCTGGAACT
GTATCTGCCGAAATTCAGTATTGAAGGCTCCTACCAACTGGAAAAAGTGCTGCCGTCACTGGGTATCTCG
AATGTTTTTACCAGCCATGCAGATCTGTCGGGCATTAGCAACCACTCTAATATCCAGGTGTCTGAAATGG
TTCACAAAGCCGTCGTGGAAGTTGACGAATCCGGTACCCGTGCAGCTGCGGCCACCGGTACGATCTTTAC
GTTCCGTAGCGCGCGCCTGAACTCTCAGCGTCTGGTCTTTAATCGCCCGTTTCTGATGTTCATTGTGGAT
AACAATATCCTGTTCCTGGGTAAAGTTAATCGCCCGGCGGCCGCATA
[142 nt withheld, positions 2078-2219]
C
[98 nt withheld, positions 2221-2318]
AGTTTGTACTGGTGACGAAACTCAGTGTCTAGCTAGAGTGGC
[149 nt withheld, positions 2361-2509]
T
[41 nt withheld, positions 2511-2551]
T
[62 nt withheld, positions 2553-2614]
A
[35 nt withheld, positions 2616-2650]
CCTCCCTCAATCGGTTGAATGTCGCCCTTTTGTCTTTGGCGCTGGTAAACCATATGAA
[86 nt withheld, positions 2709-2794]
T
[54 nt withheld, positions 2796-2849]
CTAGCGCCGCCCTATACCTTGTCTGCCTCCCCGCGTTGCGTCGCGGTGCATGGAGCCGGGCCACCTCGAC
CTGAATGGAAGCCGGCGGCACCTCGCTAACGGATTCACCACTCCAAGAATTGGAGCCAATCAATTCTTGC
GGAGAACTGTGAATGCGCAAACCAACCCTTGGCAGAACATATCCATCGCGTCCGCCATCTCCAGCAGCCG
CACGCGGCGCATCTCGGGCAGCGTTGGGTCCTGGCCACGGGTGCGCATGATCGTGCTCCTGTCGTTGAGG
ACCCGGCTAGGCTGGCGGGGTTGCCTTACTGGTTAGCAGAATGAATCACCGATACGCGAGCGAACGTGAA
GCGACTGCTGCTGCAAAACGTCTGCGACCTGAGCAACAACATGAATGGTCTTCGGTTTCCGTGTTTCGTA
AAGTCTGGAAACGCGGAAGTCAGCGCCCTGCACCATTATGTTCCGGATCTGCATCGCAGGATGCTGCTGG
CTACCCTGTGGAACACCTACATCTGTATTAACGAAGCGCTGGCATTGACCCTGAGTGATTTTTCTCTGGT
CCCGCCGCATCCATACCGCCAGTTGTTTACCCTCACAACGTTCCAGTAACCGGGCATGTTCATCATCAGT
AACCCGTATCGTGAGCATCCTCTCTCGTTTCATCGGTATCATTACCCCCATGAACAGAAATCCCCCTTAC
ACGGAGGCATCAGTGACCAAACAGGAAAAAACCGCCCTTAACATGGCCCGCTTTATCAGAAGCCAGACAT
TAACGCTTCTGGAGAAACTCAACGAGCTGGACGCGGATGAACAGGCAGACATCTGTGAATCGCTTCACGA
CCACGCTGATGAGCTTTACCGCAGGATCCGCGAAATTGTAAGCGTTAATATTTTGTTAAAATTCGCGTTA
AATTTTTGTTAAATCAGCTCATTTTTTAACCAATAGGCCGAAATCGGCAAAATCCCTTATAAATCAAAAG
AATAGACCGAGATAGGGT
[37 nt withheld, positions 3848-3884]
AAAGAACGTGGACTCCAACGTCAAAGG
[49 nt withheld, positions 3912-3960]
T
[91 nt withheld, positions 3962-4052]
G
[124 nt withheld, positions 4054-4177]
CGCGGATCCTGCCTCGCGCGTTTCGGTGATGACGGTGAAAACCTCTGACACATGCAGCTCCCGGAGACGG
TCACAGCTTGTCTGTAAGCGGATGCCGGGAGCAGACAAGCCCGTCAGGGCGCGTCAGCGGGTGTTGGCGG
GTGTCGGGGCGCAGCCATGACCCAGTCACGTAGCGATAGCGGAGTGTATACTGGCTTAACTATGCGGCAT
CAGAGCAGATTGTACTGAGAGTGCACCATATGCGGTGTGAAATACCGCACAGATGCGTAAGGAGAAAATA
CCGCATCAGGCGCTCTTCCGCTTCCTCGCTCACTGACTCGCTGCGCTCGGTCGTTCGGCTGCGGCGAGCG
GTATCAGCTCACTCAAAGGCGGTAATACGGTTATCCACAGAATCAGGGGATAACGCAGGAAAGAACATGT
GAGCAAAAGGCCAGCAAAAGGCCAGGAACCGTAAAAAGGCCGCGTTGCTGGCGTTTTTCCATAGGCTCCG
CCCCCCTGACGAGCATCACAAAAATCGACGCTCAAGTCAGAGGTGGCGAAACCCGACAGGACTATAAAGA
TACCAGGGTTTCCCCCTGGAAGCTCCCTCGTGCGCTCTCCTGTTCCGACCCTGCCGCTTACCGGATACCT
GTCCGCCTTTCTCCCTTCGGGAAGCGTGGCGCTTTCTCATAGCTCACGCTGTAGGTATCTCAGTTCGGTG
TAGGTCGTTCGCTCCAAGCTGGGCTGTGTGCACGAACCCCCCGTTCAGCCCGACCGCTGCGCCTTATCCG
GTAACTATCGTCTTGAGTCCAACCCGGTAAGACACGACTTATCGCCACTGGCAGCAGCCACTGGTAACAG
GATTAGCAGAGCGAGGTATGTAGGCGGTGCTACAGAGTTCTTGAAGTGGTGGCCTAACTACGGCTACACT
AGAAGGACAGTATTTGGTATCTGCGCTCTGCTGAAGCCAGTTACCTTCGGAAAAAGAGTTGGTAGCTCTT
GATCCGGCAAACAAACCACCGCTGGTAGCGGTGGTTTTTTTGTTTGCAAGCAGCAGATTACGCGCAGAAA
AAAAGGATCTCAAGAAGATCCTTTGATCTTTTCTACGGGGTCTGACGCTCAGTGGAACGAAAACTCACGT
TAAGGGATTTTGGTCATGAGATTATCAAAAAGGATCTTCACCTAGATCCTTTTAAATTAAAAATGAAGTT
TTAAATCAATCTAAAGTATATATGAGTAAACTTGGTCTGACAGTTACCAATGCTTAATCAGTGAGGCACC
TATCTCAGCGATCTGTCTATTTCGTTCATCCATAGTTGCCTGACTCCCCGTCGTGTAGATAACTACGATA
CGGGAGGGCTTACCATCTGGCCCCAGTGCTGCAATGATACCGCGAGACCCACGCTCACCGGCTCCAGATT
TATCAGCAATAAACCAGCCAGCCGGAAGGGCCGAGCGCAGAAGTGGTCCTGCAACTTTATCCGCCTCCAT
CCAGTCTATTAATTGTTGCCGGGAAGCTAGAGTAAGTAGTTCGCCAGTTAATAGTTTGCGCAACGTTGTT
GCCATTGCTGCAGGCATCGTGGTGTCACGCTCGTCGTTTGGTATGGCTTCATTCAGCTCCGGTTCCCAAC
GATCAAGGCGAGTTACATGATCCCCCATGTTGTGCAAAAAAGCGGTTAGCTCCTTCGGTCCTCCGATCGT
TGTCAGAAGTAAGTTGGCCGCAGTGTTATCACTCATGGTTATGGCAGCACTGCATAATTCTCTTACTGTC
ATGCCATCCGTAAGATGCTTTTCTGTGACTGGTGAGTACTCAACCAAGTCATTCTGAGAATAGTGTATGC
GGCGACCGAGTTGCTCTTGCCCGGCGTCAACACGGGATAATACCGCGCCACATAGCAGAACTTTAAAAGT
GCTCATCATTGGAAAACGTTCTTCGGGGCGAAAACTCTCAAGGATCTTACCGCTGTTGAGATCCAGTTCG
ATGTAACCCACTCGTGCACCCAACTGATCTTCAGCATCTTTTACTTTCACCAGCGTTTCTGGGTGAGCAA
AAACAGGAAGGCAAAATGCCGCAAAAAAGGGAATAAGGGCGACACGGAAATGTTGAATACTCATACTCTT
CCTTTTTCAATATTATTGAAGCATTTATCAGGGTTATTGTCTCATGAGCGGATACATATTTGAATGTATT
TAGAAAAATAAACAAATAGGGGTTCCGCGCACATTTCCCCGAAAAGTGCCACCTGACGTCTAAGAAACCA
TTATTATCATGACATTAACCTATAAAAATAGGCGTATCACGAGGCCCTTTCGTCTTCAAGAATTCCCGAC
ACCATCGAATGGTGCAAAACCTTTCGCGGTATGGCATGATAGCGCCCGGAAGAGAGTCAATTCAGGGTGG
TGAATGTGAAACCAGTAACGTTATACGATGTCGCAGAGTATGCCGGTGTCTCTTATCAGACCGTTTCCCG
CGTGGTGAACCAGGCCAGCCACGTTTCTGCGAAAACGCGGGAAAAAGTGGAAGCGGCGATGGCGGAGCTG
AATTACATTCCCAACCGCGTGGCACAACAACTGGCGGGCAAACAGTCGTTGCTGATTGGCGTTGCCACCT
CCAGTCTGGCCCTGCACGCGCCGTCGCAAATTGTCGCGGCGATTAAATCTCGCGCCGATCAACTGGGTGC
CAGCGTGGTGGTGTCGATGGTAGAACGAAGCGGCGTCGAAGCCTGTAAAGCGGCGGTGCACAATCTTCTC
GCGCAACGCGTCAGTGGGCTGATCATTAACTATCCGCTGGATGACCAGGATGCCATTGCTGTGGAAGCTG
CCTGCACTAATGTTCCGGCGTTATTTCTTGATGTCTCTGACCAGACACCCATCAACAGTATTATTTTCTC
CCATGAAGACGGTACGCGACTGGGCGTGGAGCATCTGGTCGCATTGGGTCACCAGCAAATCGCGCTGTTA
GCGGGCCCATTAAGTTCTGTCTCGGCGCGTCTGCGTCTGGCTGGCTGGCATAAATATCTCACTCGCAATC
AAATTCAGCCGATAGCGGAACGGGAAGGCGACTGGAGTGCCATGTCCGGTTTTCAACAAACCATGCAAAT
GCTGAATGAGGGCATCGTTCCCACTGCGATGCTGGTTGCCAACGATCAGATGGCGCTGGGCGCAATGCGC
GCCATTACCGAGTCCGGGCTGCGCGTTGGTGCGGATATCTCGGTAGTGGGATACGACGATACCGAAGACA
GCTCATGTTATATCCCGCCGTTAACCACCATCAAACAGGATTTTCGCCTGCTGGGGCAAACCAGCGTGGA
CCGCTTGCTGCAACTCTCTCAGGGCCAGGCGGTGAAGGGCAATCAGCTGTTGCCCGTCTCACTGGTGAAA
AGAAAAACCACCCTGGCGCCCAATACGCAAACCGCCTCTCCCCGCGCGTTGGCCGATTCATTAATGCAGC
TGGCACGACAGGTTTCCCGACTGGAAAGCGGGCAGTGAGCGCAACGCAATTAATGTAAGTTAGCTCACTC
ATTAGGCACAATTCTCATGTTTGACAGCTTATCATCGACTGCACGGTGCACCAATGCTTCTGGCGTCAGG
CAGCCATCGGAAGCTGTGGTATGGCTGTGCAGGTCGTAAATCACTGCATAATTCGTGTCGCTCAAGGCGC
ACTCCCGTTCTGGATAATGTTTTTTGCGCCGACATCATAACGGTTCTGGCAAATATTCTGAAATGAGCTG
