>Addgene plasmid #110034 | pHH0103_SERPINA5_Serpin | depositor partial sequence | sequence record 206986 | pHH0103_SERPINA5_Serpin sequence 1182 bps
GGCCCAGCCGGCCCATCGTCATCACCCGCGCGAAATGAAAAAACGTGTTGAAGATCTGCACGTTGGCGCG
ACCGTCGCCCCGAGCTCTCGTCGCGATTTTACGTTCGACCTGTATCGTGCACTGGCTAGTGCGGCCCCGA
GCCAGTCTATTTTCTTTAGCCCTGTGAGTATCTCCATGTCACTGGCAATGCTGAGTCTGGGCGCTGGTAG
TTCCACCAAAATGCAGATTCTGGAAGGCCTGGGTCTGAACCTGCAAAAATCATCGGAAAAAGAACTGCAT
CGTGGTTTTCAGCAACTGCTGCAGGAACTGAACCAACCGCGCGATGGCTTTCAGCTGTCTCTGGGTAATG
CGCTGTTCACCGACCTGGTGGTTGATCTGCAAGACACCTTCGTTTCAGCGATGAAAACGCTGTATCTGGC
CGATACCTTTCCGACGAACTTCCGTGACTCGGCAGGTGCAATGAAACAGATTAATGATTACGTTGCCAAA
CAAACCAAAGGTAAAATCGTCGATCTGCTGAAAAACCTGGACAGCAATGCAGTCGTGATCATGGTGAACT
ACATCTTTTTCAAAGCTAAATGGGAAACCTCTTTTAATCATAAAGGCACGCAGGAACAAGATTTCTACGT
CACCTCAGAAACGGTTGTCCGTGTGCCGATGATGTCGCGCGAAGATCAGTATCACTACCTGCTGGACCGT
AACCTGAGCTGCCGTGTGGTTGGTGTCCCGTACCAGGGTAATGCAACCGCTCTGTTTATTCTGCCGAGCG
AAGGCAAAATGCAGCAAGTGGAAAACGGTCTGTCTGAAAAAACGCTGCGTAAATGGCTGAAAATGTTTAA
AAAACGCCAGCTGGAACTGTATCTGCCGAAATTCAGTATTGAAGGCTCCTACCAACTGGAAAAAGTGCTG
CCGTCACTGGGTATCTCGAATGTTTTTACCAGCCATGCAGATCTGTCGGGCATTAGCAACCACTCTAATA
TCCAGGTGTCTGAAATGGTTCACAAAGCCGTCGTGGAAGTTGACGAATCCGGTACCCGTGCAGCTGCGGC
CACCGGTACGATCTTTACGTTCCGTAGCGCGCGCCTGAACTCTCAGCGTCTGGTCTTTAATCGCCCGTTT
CTGATGTTCATTGTGGATAACAATATCCTGTTCCTGGGTAAAGTTAATCGCCCGGCGGCCGC
